Addgene plasmid #80251: non-targeting control gRNA (BRDN0001148315)
Purpose: 3rd generation lentiviral gRNA plasmid, non-targeting control gRNA
Depositing lab: John Doench & David Root. Depositing organization: Broad Institute. Publication: Optimized sgRNA design to maximize activity and minimize off-target effects of CRISPR-Cas9. Doench JG, Fusi N, Sullender M, Hegde M, Vaimberg EW, Donovan KF, Smith I, Tothova Z, Wilen C, Orchard R, Virgin HW, Listgarten J, Root DE. Nat Biotechnol. 2016 Jan 18. doi: 10.1038/nbt.3437. PubMed 26780180.
Backbone
  Vector backbone: lentiGuide-Puro
  Backbone manufacturer: Zhang Lab (Addgene plasmid # 52963)
  Vector type: Mammalian Expression, Lentiviral, CRISPR
  Selectable markers: Puromycin
Growth in bacteria
  Bacterial resistance: Ampicillin, 100 μg/mL
  Growth temperature: 37°C
  Growth strain: DH5alpha
  Copy number: High Copy
Gene/Insert
  Gene/Insert name: Non-targeting control gRNA
  gRNA/shRNA sequence: TGAGTCTTACTAGGTCCTGT
  Species: H. sapiens (human)
  Promoter: hU6
  Cloning method: Unknown
  Sequencing primers: 5′ U6-F; 3′ pS2-R
Terms and licenses: Academic/Nonprofit Terms; Industry Terms: Not Available to Industry
How to cite: non-targeting control gRNA (BRDN0001148315) was a gift from John Doench & David Root (Addgene plasmid # 80251 ; http://n2t.net/addgene:80251 ; RRID:Addgene_80251)
