[The description below was written by a language model from this plasmid's Addgene catalogue record and pLannotate feature annotations shown in this document.]
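Description:
Non-targeting control gRNA (BRDN0001148315) is a third-generation lentiviral guide RNA plasmid built on the lentiGuide-Puro backbone, about 8.3 kb in size. It is maintained in E. coli as a high-copy plasmid through a ColE1/pUC-type origin with ampicillin resistance (β-lactamase). The backbone also carries an f1 origin, an SV40 origin and poly(A) signal, and leftover lac and T7/T3 elements from the cloning vector.

The lentiviral transfer cassette starts with an RSV promoter fused to a truncated HIV-1 5' LTR. This arrangement makes genomic RNA production Tat-independent, as is typical of third-generation systems. It is followed by the Ψ packaging signal with a gag fragment, the Rev response element for nuclear export of the unspliced genome, and a cPPT/CTS. The cassette ends in a ΔU3 self-inactivating 3' LTR.

Within this frame, a human U6 RNA polymerase III promoter drives a 20-nt spacer joined to the Streptococcus pyogenes Cas9 gRNA scaffold. The record lists the insert species as human and describes the spacer as a non-targeting control. Downstream, the EF-1α core promoter with its intron A expresses puromycin N-acetyltransferase, which allows selection of transduced mammalian cells, and a WPRE boosts transcript expression.

No Cas9 coding sequence is annotated, so the nuclease must be supplied separately, for example in cells that already express Cas9. The construct serves as a negative control alongside gene-targeting guides in the same vector for CRISPR-Cas9 knockout experiments. It provides a baseline for the effects of transduction, selection and guide expression without intended genomic cleavage. It was deposited in connection with work on optimizing sgRNA design for on-target activity and reduced off-target effects.
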