Features (pLannotate 1.2.2; 29 found; start..end, strand, type, name):
     14..80      +  CDS            small t antigen (fragment): SV40 (simian virus 40) small t antigen
    106..317     +  promoter       EF-1α core promoter: core promoter for human elongation factor EF-1α
    318..1256    +  intron         EF-1α intron A: intron upstream of the start codon of human EF-1α
   1278..1877    +  CDS            PuroR (fragment): puromycin N-acetyltransferase; pac from Streptomyces; confers resistance to puromycin
   1893..2481    +  misc_feature   WPRE: woodchuck hepatitis virus posttranscriptional regulatory element
   2532..2551    +  misc_feature   cPPT/CTS (fragment): central polypurine tract and central termination sequence of HIV-1
   2553..2786    +  LTR            3' LTR (ΔU3): self-inactivating 3' long terminal repeat (LTR) from HIV-1
   2864..2985    +  polyA_signal   SV40 poly(A) signal: SV40 polyadenylation signal
   3025..3160    +  rep_origin     SV40 ori: SV40 origin of replication
   3181..3199    -  promoter       T7 promoter: promoter for bacteriophage T7 RNA polymerase
   3207..3362    +  CDS            lacZα (fragment): LacZα fragment of β-galactosidase; lacZ fragment
   3367..3795    +  rep_origin     f1 ori (sequence partly withheld): f1 bacteriophage origin of replication; arrow indicates direction of (+) strand synthesis
   3848..3952    +  promoter       AmpR promoter: bla
   3953..4813    +  CDS            AmpR: β-lactamase; bla; confers resistance to ampicillin, carbenicillin, and related antibiotics
   4984..5572    +  rep_origin     ori: high-copy-number ColE1/pMB1/pBR322/pUC origin of replication
   5755..5847    +  CDS            lacI (fragment): lac repressor; lacI; The lac repressor binds to the lac operator to inhibit transcription in E. coli. This inhibition can be relieved by adding lactose or isopropyl-β-D-thiogalactopyranoside (IPTG).
   5860..5881    +  protein_bind   CAP binding site: CAP binding activates transcription in the presence of cAMP. E. coli catabolite activator protein
   5896..5926    +  promoter       lac promoter: promoter for the E. coli lac operon
   5934..5950    +  protein_bind   lac operator: The lac repressor binds to the lac operator to inhibit transcription in E. coli. This inhibition can be relieved by adding lactose or isopropyl-β-D-thiogalactopyranoside (IPTG). lac repressor encoded by lacI
   5995..6013    +  promoter       T3 promoter: promoter for bacteriophage T3 RNA polymerase
   6041..6267    +  promoter       RSV promoter: Rous sarcoma virus enhancer/promoter
   6268..6448    +  LTR            5' LTR (truncated): truncated 5' long terminal repeat (LTR) from HIV-1
   6495..6620    +  misc_feature   HIV-1 Ψ: packaging signal of human immunodeficiency virus type 1
   6604..6967    +  CDS            HIV-1 gag (fragment): gag protein from human immunodeficiency virus 1; gag
   7113..7346    +  misc_feature   RRE: The Rev response element (RRE) of HIV-1 allows for Rev-dependent mRNA export from the nucleus to the cytoplasm.
   7723..7749    +  CDS            Rev (fragment): human immunodeficiency virus 1 (HIV-1) Rev protein; rev; enhances nuclear export of unspliced and incompletely spliced viral mRNAs
   7753..7993    +  promoter       U6 promoter: RNA polymerase III promoter for human U6 snRNA
   8023..8098    +  misc_RNA       gRNA scaffold: guide RNA scaffold for the Streptococcus pyogenes CRISPR/Cas9 system
   8154..8271    +  misc_feature   cPPT/CTS: central polypurine tract and central termination sequence of HIV-1
>Addgene plasmid #80251 | non-targeting control gRNA (BRDN0001148315) | depositor full sequence | sequence record 150980 | Full Sequence
CCCGGGTGCAAAGATGGATAAAGTTTTAAACAGAGAGGAATCTTTGCAGCTAATGGACCTTCTAGGTCTT
GAAAGGAGTGGGAATTGGCTCCGGTGCCCGTCAGTGGGCAGAGCGCACATCGCCCACAGTCCCCGAGAAG
TTGGGGGGAGGGGTCGGCAATTGATCCGGTGCCTAGAGAAGGTGGCGCGGGGTAAACTGGGAAAGTGATG
TCGTGTACTGGCTCCGCCTTTTTCCCGAGGGTGGGGGAGAACCGTATATAAGTGCAGTAGTCGCCGTGAA
CGTTCTTTTTCGCAACGGGTTTGCCGCCAGAACACAGGTAAGTGCCGTGTGTGGTTCCCGCGGGCCTGGC
CTCTTTACGGGTTATGGCCCTTGCGTGCCTTGAATTACTTCCACCTGGCTGCAGTACGTGATTCTTGATC
CCGAGCTTCGGGTTGGAAGTGGGTGGGAGAGTTCGAGGCCTTGCGCTTAAGGAGCCCCTTCGCCTCGTGC
TTGAGTTGAGGCCTGGCCTGGGCGCTGGGGCCGCCGCGTGCGAATCTGGTGGCACCTTCGCGCCTGTCTC
GCTGCTTTCGATAAGTCTCTAGCCATTTAAAATTTTTGATGACCTGCTGCGACGCTTTTTTTCTGGCAAG
ATAGTCTTGTAAATGCGGGCCAAGATCTGCACACTGGTATTTCGGTTTTTGGGGCCGCGGGCGGCGACGG
GGCCCGTGCGTCCCAGCGCACATGTTCGGCGAGGCGGGGCCTGCGAGCGCGGCCACCGAGAATCGGACGG
GGGTAGTCTCAAGCTGGCCGGCCTGCTCTGGTGCCTGGCCTCGCGCCGCCGTGTATCGCCCCGCCCTGGG
CGGCAAGGCTGGCCCGGTCGGCACCAGTTGCGTGAGCGGAAAGATGGCCGCTTCCCGGCCCTGCTGCAGG
GAGCTCAAAATGGAGGACGCGGCGCTCGGGAGAGCGGGCGGGTGAGTCACCCACACAAAGGAAAAGGGCC
TTTCCGTCCTCAGCCGTCGCTTCATGTGACTCCACGGAGTACCGGGCGCCGTCCAGGCACCTCGATTAGT
TCTCGAGCTTTTGGAGTACGTCGTCTTTAGGTTGGGGGGAGGGGTTTTATGCGATGGAGTTTCCCCACAC
TGAGTGGGTGGAGACTGAAGTTAGGCCAGCTTGGCACTTGATGTAATTCTCCTTGGAATTTGCCCTTTTT
GAGTTTGGATCTTGGTTCATTCTCAAGCCTCAGACAGTGGTTCAAAGTTTTTTTCTTCCATTTCAGGTGT
CGTGACGTACGGCCACCATGACCGAGTACAAGCCCACGGTGCGCCTCGCCACCCGCGACGACGTCCCCAG
GGCCGTACGCACCCTCGCCGCCGCGTTCGCCGACTACCCCGCCACGCGCCACACCGTCGATCCGGACCGC
CACATCGAGCGGGTCACCGAGCTGCAAGAACTCTTCCTCACGCGCGTCGGGCTCGACATCGGCAAGGTGT
GGGTCGCGGACGACGGCGCCGCCGTGGCGGTCTGGACCACGCCGGAGAGCGTCGAAGCGGGGGCGGTGTT
CGCCGAGATCGGCCCGCGCATGGCCGAGTTGAGCGGTTCCCGGCTGGCCGCGCAGCAACAGATGGAAGGC
CTCCTGGCGCCGCACCGGCCCAAGGAGCCCGCGTGGTTCCTGGCCACCGTCGGAGTCTCGCCCGACCACC
AGGGCAAGGGTCTGGGCAGCGCCGTCGTGCTCCCCGGAGTGGAGGCGGCCGAGCGCGCCGGGGTGCCCGC
CTTCCTGGAGACCTCCGCGCCCCGCAACCTCCCCTTCTACGAGCGGCTCGGCTTCACCGTCACCGCCGAC
GTCGAGGTGCCCGAAGGACCGCGCACCTGGTGCATGACCCGCAAGCCCGGTGCCTGAACGCGTTAAGTCG
ACAATCAACCTCTGGATTACAAAATTTGTGAAAGATTGACTGGTATTCTTAACTATGTTGCTCCTTTTAC
GCTATGTGGATACGCTGCTTTAATGCCTTTGTATCATGCTATTGCTTCCCGTATGGCTTTCATTTTCTCC
TCCTTGTATAAATCCTGGTTGCTGTCTCTTTATGAGGAGTTGTGGCCCGTTGTCAGGCAACGTGGCGTGG
TGTGCACTGTGTTTGCTGACGCAACCCCCACTGGTTGGGGCATTGCCACCACCTGTCAGCTCCTTTCCGG
GACTTTCGCTTTCCCCCTCCCTATTGCCACGGCGGAACTCATCGCCGCCTGCCTTGCCCGCTGCTGGACA
GGGGCTCGGCTGTTGGGCACTGACAATTCCGTGGTGTTGTCGGGGAAATCATCGTCCTTTCCTTGGCTGC
TCGCCTGTGTTGCCACCTGGATTCTGCGCGGGACGTCCTTCTGCTACGTCCCTTCGGCCCTCAATCCAGC
GGACCTTCCTTCCCGCGGCCTGCTGCCGGCTCTGCGGCCTCTTCCGCGTCTTCGCCTTCGCCCTCAGACG
AGTCGGATCTCCCTTTGGGCCGCCTCCCCGCGTCGACTTTAAGACCAATGACTTACAAGGCAGCTGTAGA
TCTTAGCCACTTTTTAAAAGAAAAGGGGGGACTGGAAGGGCTAATTCACTCCCAACGAAGACAAGATCTG
CTTTTTGCTTGTACTGGGTCTCTCTGGTTAGACCAGATCTGAGCCTGGGAGCTCTCTGGCTAACTAGGGA
ACCCACTGCTTAAGCCTCAATAAAGCTTGCCTTGAGTGCTTCAAGTAGTGTGTGCCCGTCTGTTGTGTGA
CTCTGGTAACTAGAGATCCCTCAGACCCTTTTAGTCAGTGTGGAAAATCTCTAGCAGTACGTATAGTAGT
TCATGTCATCTTATTATTCAGTATTTATAACTTGCAAAGAAATGAATATCAGAGAGTGAGAGGAACTTGT
TTATTGCAGCTTATAATGGTTACAAATAAAGCAATAGCATCACAAATTTCACAAATAAAGCATTTTTTTC
ACTGCATTCTAGTTGTGGTTTGTCCAAACTCATCAATGTATCTTATCATGTCTGGCTCTAGCTATCCCGC
CCCTAACTCCGCCCATCCCGCCCCTAACTCCGCCCAGTTCCGCCCATTCTCCGCCCCATGGCTGACTAAT
TTTTTTTATTTATGCAGAGGCCGAGGCCGCCTCGGCCTCTGAGCTATTCCAGAAGTAGTGAGGAGGCTTT
TTTGGAGGCCTAGGGACGTACCCAATTCGCCCTATAGTGAGTCGTATTACGCGCGCTCACTGGCCGTCGT
TTTACAACGTCGTGACTGGGAAAACCCTGGCGTTACCCAACTTAATCGCCTTGCAGCACATCCCCCTTTC
GCCAGCTGGCGTAATAGCGAAGAGGCCCGCACCGATCGCCCTTCCCAACAGTTGCGCAGCCTGAATGGCG
AATGGG
[124 nt withheld, positions 3367-3490]
C
[91 nt withheld, positions 3492-3582]
A
[49 nt withheld, positions 3584-3632]
CCTTTGACGTTGGAGTCCACGTTCTTT
[37 nt withheld, positions 3660-3696]
ACCCTATCTCGGTCTATTCTTTTGATTTATAAGGGATTTTGCCGATTTCGGCCTATTGGTTAAAAAATGA
GCTGATTTAACAAAAATTTAACGCGAATTTTAACAAAATATTAACGCTTACAATTTAGGTGGCACTTTTC
GGGGAAATGTGCGCGGAACCCCTATTTGTTTATTTTTCTAAATACATTCAAATATGTATCCGCTCATGAG
ACAATAACCCTGATAAATGCTTCAATAATATTGAAAAAGGAAGAGTATGAGTATTCAACATTTCCGTGTC
GCCCTTATTCCCTTTTTTGCGGCATTTTGCCTTCCTGTTTTTGCTCACCCAGAAACGCTGGTGAAAGTAA
AAGATGCTGAAGATCAGTTGGGTGCACGAGTGGGTTACATCGAACTGGATCTCAACAGCGGTAAGATCCT
TGAGAGTTTTCGCCCCGAAGAACGTTTTCCAATGATGAGCACTTTTAAAGTTCTGCTATGTGGCGCGGTA
TTATCCCGTATTGACGCCGGGCAAGAGCAACTCGGTCGCCGCATACACTATTCTCAGAATGACTTGGTTG
AGTACTCACCAGTCACAGAAAAGCATCTTACGGATGGCATGACAGTAAGAGAATTATGCAGTGCTGCCAT
AACCATGAGTGATAACACTGCGGCCAACTTACTTCTGACAACGATCGGAGGACCGAAGGAGCTAACCGCT
TTTTTGCACAACATGGGGGATCATGTAACTCGCCTTGATCGTTGGGAACCGGAGCTGAATGAAGCCATAC
CAAACGACGAGCGTGACACCACGATGCCTGTAGCAATGGCAACAACGTTGCGCAAACTATTAACTGGCGA
ACTACTTACTCTAGCTTCCCGGCAACAATTAATAGACTGGATGGAGGCGGATAAAGTTGCAGGACCACTT
CTGCGCTCGGCCCTTCCGGCTGGCTGGTTTATTGCTGATAAATCTGGAGCCGGTGAGCGTGGGTCTCGCG
GTATCATTGCAGCACTGGGGCCAGATGGTAAGCCCTCCCGTATCGTAGTTATCTACACGACGGGGAGTCA
GGCAACTATGGATGAACGAAATAGACAGATCGCTGAGATAGGTGCCTCACTGATTAAGCATTGGTAACTG
TCAGACCAAGTTTACTCATATATACTTTAGATTGATTTAAAACTTCATTTTTAATTTAAAAGGATCTAGG
TGAAGATCCTTTTTGATAATCTCATGACCAAAATCCCTTAACGTGAGTTTTCGTTCCACTGAGCGTCAGA
CCCCGTAGAAAAGATCAAAGGATCTTCTTGAGATCCTTTTTTTCTGCGCGTAATCTGCTGCTTGCAAACA
AAAAAACCACCGCTACCAGCGGTGGTTTGTTTGCCGGATCAAGAGCTACCAACTCTTTTTCCGAAGGTAA
CTGGCTTCAGCAGAGCGCAGATACCAAATACTGTTCTTCTAGTGTAGCCGTAGTTAGGCCACCACTTCAA
GAACTCTGTAGCACCGCCTACATACCTCGCTCTGCTAATCCTGTTACCAGTGGCTGCTGCCAGTGGCGAT
AAGTCGTGTCTTACCGGGTTGGACTCAAGACGATAGTTACCGGATAAGGCGCAGCGGTCGGGCTGAACGG
GGGGTTCGTGCACACAGCCCAGCTTGGAGCGAACGACCTACACCGAACTGAGATACCTACAGCGTGAGCT
ATGAGAAAGCGCCACGCTTCCCGAAGGGAGAAAGGCGGACAGGTATCCGGTAAGCGGCAGGGTCGGAACA
GGAGAGCGCACGAGGGAGCTTCCAGGGGGAAACGCCTGGTATCTTTATAGTCCTGTCGGGTTTCGCCACC
TCTGACTTGAGCGTCGATTTTTGTGATGCTCGTCAGGGGGGCGGAGCCTATGGAAAAACGCCAGCAACGC
GGCCTTTTTACGGTTCCTGGCCTTTTGCTGGCCTTTTGCTCACATGTTCTTTCCTGCGTTATCCCCTGAT
TCTGTGGATAACCGTATTACCGCCTTTGAGTGAGCTGATACCGCTCGCCGCAGCCGAACGACCGAGCGCA
GCGAGTCAGTGAGCGAGGAAGCGGAAGAGCGCCCAATACGCAAACCGCCTCTCCCCGCGCGTTGGCCGAT
TCATTAATGCAGCTGGCACGACAGGTTTCCCGACTGGAAAGCGGGCAGTGAGCGCAACGCAATTAATGTG
AGTTAGCTCACTCATTAGGCACCCCAGGCTTTACACTTTATGCTTCCGGCTCGTATGTTGTGTGGAATTG
TGAGCGGATAACAATTTCACACAGGAAACAGCTATGACCATGATTACGCCAAGCGCGCAATTAACCCTCA
CTAAAGGGAACAAAAGCTGGAGCTGCAAGCTTAATGTAGTCTTATGCAATACTCTTGTAGTCTTGCAACA
TGGTAACGATGAGTTAGCAACATGCCTTACAAGGAGAGAAAAAGCACCGTGCATGCCGATTGGTGGAAGT
AAGGTGGTACGATCGTGCCTTATTAGGAAGGCAACAGACGGGTCTGACATGGATTGGACGAACCACTGAA
TTGCCGCATTGCAGAGATATTGTATTTAAGTGCCTAGCTCGATACATAAACGGGTCTCTCTGGTTAGACC
AGATCTGAGCCTGGGAGCTCTCTGGCTAACTAGGGAACCCACTGCTTAAGCCTCAATAAAGCTTGCCTTG
AGTGCTTCAAGTAGTGTGTGCCCGTCTGTTGTGTGACTCTGGTAACTAGAGATCCCTCAGACCCTTTTAG
TCAGTGTGGAAAATCTCTAGCAGTGGCGCCCGAACAGGGACTTGAAAGCGAAAGGGAAACCAGAGGAGCT
CTCTCGACGCAGGACTCGGCTTGCTGAAGCGCGCACGGCAAGAGGCGAGGGGCGGCGACTGGTGAGTACG
CCAAAAATTTTGACTAGCGGAGGCTAGAAGGAGAGAGATGGGTGCGAGAGCGTCAGTATTAAGCGGGGGA
GAATTAGATCGCGATGGGAAAAAATTCGGTTAAGGCCAGGGGGAAAGAAAAAATATAAATTAAAACATAT
AGTATGGGCAAGCAGGGAGCTAGAACGATTCGCAGTTAATCCTGGCCTGTTAGAAACATCAGAAGGCTGT
AGACAAATACTGGGACAGCTACAACCATCCCTTCAGACAGGATCAGAAGAACTTAGATCATTATATAATA
CAGTAGCAACCCTCTATTGTGTGCATCAAAGGATAGAGATAAAAGACACCAAGGAAGCTTTAGACAAGAT
AGAGGAAGAGCAAAACAAAAGTAAGACCACCGCACAGCAAGCGGCCGCTGATCTTCAGACCTGGAGGAGG
AGATATGAGGGACAATTGGAGAAGTGAATTATATAAATATAAAGTAGTAAAAATTGAACCATTAGGAGTA
GCACCCACCAAGGCAAAGAGAAGAGTGGTGCAGAGAGAAAAAAGAGCAGTGGGAATAGGAGCTTTGTTCC
TTGGGTTCTTGGGAGCAGCAGGAAGCACTATGGGCGCAGCGTCAATGACGCTGACGGTACAGGCCAGACA
ATTATTGTCTGGTATAGTGCAGCAGCAGAACAATTTGCTGAGGGCTATTGAGGCGCAACAGCATCTGTTG
CAACTCACAGTCTGGGGCATCAAGCAGCTCCAGGCAAGAATCCTGGCTGTGGAAAGATACCTAAAGGATC
AACAGCTCCTGGGGATTTGGGGTTGCTCTGGAAAACTCATTTGCACCACTGCTGTGCCTTGGAATGCTAG
TTGGAGTAATAAATCTCTGGAACAGATTTGGAATCACACGACCTGGATGGAGTGGGACAGAGAAATTAAC
AATTACACAAGCTTAATACACTCCTTAATTGAAGAATCGCAAAACCAGCAAGAAAAGAATGAACAAGAAT
TATTGGAATTAGATAAATGGGCAAGTTTGTGGAATTGGTTTAACATAACAAATTGGCTGTGGTATATAAA
ATTATTCATAATGATAGTAGGAGGCTTGGTAGGTTTAAGAATAGTTTTTGCTGTACTTTCTATAGTGAAT
AGAGTTAGGCAGGGATATTCACCATTATCGTTTCAGACCCACCTCCCAACCCCGAGGGGACCCAGAGAGG
GCCTATTTCCCATGATTCCTTCATATTTGCATATACGATACAAGGCTGTTAGAGAGATAATTAGAATTAA
TTTGACTGTAAACACAAAGATATTAGTACAAAATACGTGACGTAGAAAGTAATAATTTCTTGGGTAGTTT
GCAGTTTTAAAATTATGTTTTAAAATGGACTATCATATGCTTACCGTAACTTGAAAGTATTTCGATTTCT
TGGCTTTATATATCTTGTGGAAAGGACGAAACACCGTGAGTCTTACTAGGTCCTGTGTTTTAGAGCTAGA
AATAGCAAGTTAAAATAAGGCTAGTCCGTTATCAACTTGAAAAAGTGGCACCGAGTCGGTGCTTTTTTAA
GCTTGGCGTAACTAGATCTTGAGACAAATGGCAGTATTCATCCACAATTTTAAAAGAAAAGGGGGGATTG
GGGGGTACAGTGCAGGGGAAAGAATAGTAGACATAATAGCAACAGACATACAAACTAAAGAATTACAAAA
ACAAATTACAAAAATTCAAAATTTTCGGGTTTATTACAGGGACAGCAGAGATCCACTTTGGCGCCGGCTC
GAGGGGG
