>Addgene plasmid #80251 | non-targeting control gRNA (BRDN0001148315) | depositor partial sequence | sequence record 150981 | Target Sequence
TGAGTCTTACTAGGTCCTGT
