>Addgene plasmid #80251 | non-targeting control gRNA (BRDN0001148315) | addgene partial sequence | sequence record 189155 | hU6-F
AGAAAGTAATAATTTCTTGGGTAGTTTGCAGTTTTAAAATTATGTTTTAAAATGGACTATCATATGCTTA
CCGTAACTTGAAAGTATTTCGATTTCTTGGCTTTATATATCTTGTGGAAAGGACGAAACACCGTGAGTCT
TACTAGGTCCTGTGTTTTAGAGCTAGAAATAGCAAGTTAAAATAAGGCTAGTCCGTTATCAACTTGAAAA
AGTGGCACCGAGTCGGTGCTTTTTTAAGCTTGGCGTAACTAGATCTTGAGACAAATGGCAGTATTCATCC
ACAATTTTAAAAGAAAAGGGGGGATTGGGGGGTACAGTGCAGGGGAAAGAATAGTAGACATAATAGCAAC
AGACATACAAACTAAAGAATTACAAAAACAAATTACAAAAATTCAAAATTTTCGGGTTTATTACAGGGAC
AGCAGAGATCCACTTTGGCGCCGGCTCGAGGGGGCCCGGGTGCAAAGATGGATAAAGTTTTAAACAGAGA
GGAATCTTTGCAGCTAATGGACCTTCTAGGTCTTGAAAGGAGTGGGAATTGGCTCCGGTGCCCGTCAGTG
GGCAGAGCGC
